>Addgene plasmid #210550 | pCLV3Cas-LT2 | addgene full sequence | sequence record 426233 | Addgene NGS Result
GGCCTTGTGGGGTCAGTTCCGGCTGGGGGTTCAGCAGCCAGCGCTTTACTGAGATCCTCTTCCGCTTCCT
CGCTCACTGACTCGCTGCGCTCGGTCGTTCGGCTGCGGCGAGCGGTATCAGCTCACTCAAAGGCGGTAAT
ACGGTTATCCACAGAATCAGGGGATAACGCAGGAAAGAACATGTGAGCAAAAGGCCAGCAAAAGGCCAGG
AACCGTAAAAAGGCCGCGTTGCTGGCGTTTTTCCATAGGCTCCGCCCCCCTGACGAGCATCACAAAAATC
GACGCTCAAGTCAGAGGTGGCGAAACCCGACAGGACTATAAAGATACCAGGCGTTTCCCCCTGGAAGCTC
CCTCGTGCGCTCTCCTGTTCCGACCCTGCCGCTTACCGGATACCTGTCCGCCTTTCTCCCTTCGGGAAGC
GTGGCGCTTTCTCATAGCTCACGCTGTAGGTATCTCAGTTCGGTGTAGGTCGTTCGCTCCAAGCTGGGCT
GTGTGCACGAACCCCCCGTTCAGCCCGACCGCTGCGCCTTATCCGGTAACTATCGTCTTGAGTCCAACCC
GGTAAGACACGACTTATCGCCACTGGCAGCAGCCACTGGTAACAGGATTAGCAGAGCGAGGTATGTAGGC
GGTGCTACAGAGTTCTTGAAGTGGTGGCCTAACTACGGCTACACTAGAAGAACAGTATTTGGTATCTGCG
CTCTGCTGAAGCCAGTTACCTTCGGAAAAAGAGTTGGTAGCTCTTGATCCGGCAAACAAACCACCGCTGG
TAGCGGTGGTTTTTTTGTTTGCAAGCAGCAGATTACGCGCAGAAAAAAAGGATCTCAAGAAGATCCTTTG
ATCTTTTCTACGGGGTCTGACGCTCAGTGGAACGAAAACTCACGTTAAGGGATTTTGGTCATGAGATTAT
CAAAAAGGATCTTCACCTAGATCCTTTTGGATCTCCTGTGGTTGGCATGCACATACAAATGGACGAACGG
ATAAACCTTTTCACGCCCTTTTAAATATCCGATTATTCTAATAAACGCTCTTTTCTCTTAGGTTTACCCG
CCAATATATCCTGTCAAACACTGATAGTTTAAACTGAAGGCGGGAAACGACAATCTGCTAGTGGATCTCC
CAGTCACGACGTTGTAAAACGGGCGCCCCGCGGAAAGCTTGCTAGCCAATTGGGGCCCAACGTTCTCGAG
TTTTTCTAGAAGGCCTTGGATCCACCCGGGAGAATTCGTCGACTTTGCGGCCGCATCGATACTGCAGGAG
CTCGGTACCTTTTACTAGTGATATCGATCATGAGCGACCTAAAAATTACGGATATGAATATAGGCATATC
CGTATCCGAATTATCCGTTTGACAGCTAGCAACGATTGTACAATTGCTTCTTTAAAAAAGGAAGAAAGAA
AGAAAGAAAAGAATCAACATCAGCGTTAACAAACGGCCCCGTTACGGCCCAAACGGTCATATAGAGTAAC
GGCGTTAAGCGTTGAAAGACTCCTATCGAAATACGTAACCGCAAACGTGTCATAGTCAGATCCCCTCTTC
CTTCACCGCCTCAAACACAAAAATAATCTTCTACAGCCTATATATACAACCCCCCCTTCTATCTCTCCTT
TCTCACAATTCATCATCTTTCTTTCTCTACCCCCAATTTTAAGAAATCCTCTCTTCTCCTCTTCATTTTC
AAGGTAAATCTCTCTCTCTCTCTCTCTCTCTGTTATTCCTTGTTTTAATTAGGTATGTATTATTGCTAGT
TTGTTAATCTGCTTATCTTATGTATGCCTTATGTGAATATCTTTATCTTGTTCATCTCATCCGTTTAGAA
GCTATAAATTTGTTGATTTGACTGTGTATCTACACGTGGTTATGTTTATATCTAATCAGATATGAATTTC
TTCATATTGTTGCGTTTGTGTGTACCAATCCGAAATCGTTGATTTTTTTCATTTAATCGTGTAGCTAATT
GTACGTATACATATGGATCTACGTATCAATTGTTCATCTGTTTGTGTTTGTATGTATACAGATCTGAAAA
CATCACTTCTCTCATCTGATTGTGTTGTTACATACATAGATATAGATCTGTTATATCATTTTTTTTATTA
ATTGTGTATATATATATGTGCATAGATCTGGATTACATGATTGTGATTATTTACATGATTTTGTTATTTA
CGTATGTATATATGTAGATCTGGACTTTTTGGAGTTGTTGACTTGATTGTATTTGTGTGTGTATATGTGT
GTTCTGATCTTGATATGTTATGTATGTGCAGCAACAATGGATAAGAAGTACTCTATCGGACTCGATATCG
GAACTAACTCTGTGGGATGGGCTGTGATCACCGATGAGTACAAGGTGCCATCTAAGAAGTTCAAGGTTCT
CGGAAACACCGATAGGCACTCTATCAAGAAAAACCTTATCGGTGCTCTCCTCTTCGATTCTGGTGAAACT
GCTGAGGCTACCAGACTCAAGAGAACCGCTAGAAGAAGGTACACCAGAAGAAAGAACAGGATCTGCTACC
TCCAAGAGATCTTCTCTAACGAGATGGCTAAAGTGGATGATTCATTCTTCCACAGGCTCGAAGAGTCATT
CCTCGTGGAAGAAGATAAGAAGCACGAGAGGCACCCTATCTTCGGAAACATCGTTGATGAGGTGGCATAC
CACGAGAAGTACCCTACTATCTACCACCTCAGAAAGAAGCTCGTTGATTCTACTGATAAGGCTGATCTCA
GGCTCATCTACCTCGCTCTCGCTCACATGATCAAGTTCAGAGGACACTTCCTCATCGAGGGTGATCTCAA
CCCTGATAACTCTGATGTGGATAAGTTGTTCATCCAGCTCGTGCAGACCTACAACCAGCTTTTCGAAGAG
AACCCTATCAACGCTTCAGGTGTGGATGCTAAGGCTATCCTCTCTGCTAGGCTCTCTAAGTCAAGAAGGC
TTGAGAACCTCATTGCTCAGCTCCCTGGTGAGAAGAAGAACGGACTTTTCGGAAACTTGATCGCTCTCTC
TCTCGGACTCACCCCTAACTTCAAGTCTAACTTCGATCTCGCTGAGGATGCAAAGCTCCAGCTCTCAAAG
GATACCTACGATGATGATCTCGATAACCTCCTCGCTCAGATCGGAGATCAGTACGCTGATTTGTTCCTCG
CTGCTAAGAACCTCTCTGATGCTATCCTCCTCAGTGATATCCTCAGAGTGAACACCGAGATCACCAAGGC
TCCACTCTCAGCTTCTATGATCAAGAGATACGATGAGCACCACCAGGATCTCACACTTCTCAAGGCTCTT
GTTAGACAGCAGCTCCCAGAGAAGTACAAAGAGATTTTCTTCGATCAGTCTAAGAACGGATACGCTGGTT
ACATCGATGGTGGTGCATCTCAAGAAGAGTTCTACAAGTTCATCAAGCCTATCCTCGAGAAGATGGATGG
AACCGAGGAACTCCTCGTGAAGCTCAATAGAGAGGATCTTCTCAGAAAGCAGAGGACCTTCGATAACGGA
TCTATCCCTCATCAGATCCACCTCGGAGAGTTGCACGCTATCCTTAGAAGGCAAGAGGATTTCTACCCAT
TCCTCAAGGATAACAGGGAAAAGATTGAGAAGATTCTCACCTTCAGAATCCCTTACTACGTGGGACCTCT
CGCTAGAGGAAACTCAAGATTCGCTTGGATGACCAGAAAGTCTGAGGAAACCATCACCCCTTGGAACTTC
GAAGAGGTGGTGGATAAGGGTGCTAGTGCTCAGTCTTTCATCGAGAGGATGACCAACTTCGATAAGAACC
TTCCAAACGAGAAGGTGCTCCCTAAGCACTCTTTGCTCTACGAGTACTTCACCGTGTACAACGAGTTGAC
CAAGGTTAAGTACGTGACCGAGGGAATGAGGAAGCCTGCTTTTTTGTCAGGTGAGCAAAAGAAGGCTATC
GTTGATCTCTTGTTCAAGACCAACAGAAAGGTGACCGTGAAGCAGCTCAAAGAGGATTACTTCAAGAAAA
TCGAGTGCTTCGATTCAGTTGAGATTTCTGGTGTTGAGGATAGGTTCAACGCATCTCTCGGAACCTACCA
CGATCTCCTCAAGATCATTAAGGATAAGGATTTCTTGGATAACGAGGAAAACGAGGATATCTTGGAGGAT
ATCGTTCTTACCCTCACCCTCTTTGAAGATAGAGAGATGATTGAAGAAAGGCTCAAGACCTACGCTCATC
TCTTCGATGATAAGGTGATGAAGCAGTTGAAGAGAAGAAGATACACTGGTTGGGGAAGGCTCTCAAGAAA
GCTCATTAACGGAATCAGGGATAAGCAGTCTGGAAAGACAATCCTTGATTTCCTCAAGTCTGATGGATTC
GCTAACAGAAACTTCATGCAGCTCATCCACGATGATTCTCTCACCTTTAAAGAGGATATCCAGAAGGCTC
AGGTTTCAGGACAGGGTGATAGTCTCCATGAGCATATCGCTAACCTCGCTGGATCTCCTGCAATCAAGAA
GGGAATCCTCCAGACTGTGAAGGTTGTGGATGAGTTGGTGAAGGTGATGGGAAGGCATAAGCCTGAGAAC
ATCGTGATCGAAATGGCTAGAGAGAACCAGACCACTCAGAAGGGACAGAAGAACTCTAGGGAAAGGATGA
AGAGGATCGAGGAAGGTATCAAAGAGCTTGGATCTCAGATCCTCAAAGAGCACCCTGTTGAGAACACTCA
GCTCCAGAATGAGAAGCTCTACCTCTACTACCTCCAGAACGGAAGGGATATGTATGTGGATCAAGAGTTG
GATATCAACAGGCTCTCTGATTACGATGTTGATCATATCGTGCCACAGTCATTCTTGAAGGATGATTCTA
TCGATAACAAGGTGCTCACCAGGTCTGATAAGAACAGGGGTAAGAGTGATAACGTGCCAAGTGAAGAGGT
TGTGAAGAAAATGAAGAACTATTGGAGGCAGCTCCTCAACGCTAAGCTCATCACTCAGAGAAAGTTCGAT
AACTTGACTAAGGCTGAGAGGGGAGGACTCTCTGAATTGGATAAGGCAGGATTCATCAAGAGGCAGCTTG
TGGAAACCAGGCAGATCACTAAGCACGTTGCACAGATCCTCGATTCTAGGATGAACACCAAGTACGATGA
GAACGATAAGTTGATCAGGGAAGTGAAGGTTATCACCCTCAAGTCAAAGCTCGTGTCTGATTTCAGAAAG
GATTTCCAATTCTACAAGGTGAGGGAAATCAACAACTACCACCACGCTCACGATGCTTACCTTAACGCTG
TTGTTGGAACCGCTCTCATCAAGAAGTATCCTAAGCTCGAGTCAGAGTTCGTGTACGGTGATTACAAGGT
GTACGATGTGAGGAAGATGATCGCTAAGTCTGAGCAAGAGATCGGAAAGGCTACCGCTAAGTATTTCTTC
TACTCTAACATCATGAATTTCTTCAAGACCGAGATTACCCTCGCTAACGGTGAGATCAGAAAGAGGCCAC
TCATCGAGACAAACGGTGAAACAGGTGAGATCGTGTGGGATAAGGGAAGGGATTTCGCTACCGTTAGAAA
GGTGCTCTCTATGCCACAGGTGAACATCGTTAAGAAAACCGAGGTGCAGACCGGTGGATTCTCTAAAGAG
TCTATCCTCCCTAAGAGGAACTCTGATAAGCTCATTGCTAGGAAGAAGGATTGGGACCCTAAGAAATACG
GTGGTTTCGATTCTCCTACCGTGGCTTACTCTGTTCTCGTTGTGGCTAAGGTTGAGAAGGGAAAGAGTAA
GAAGCTCAAGTCTGTTAAGGAACTTCTCGGAATCACTATCATGGAAAGGTCATCTTTCGAGAAGAACCCA
ATCGATTTCCTCGAGGCTAAGGGATACAAAGAGGTTAAGAAGGATCTCATCATCAAGCTCCCAAAGTACT
CACTCTTCGAACTCGAGAACGGTAGAAAGAGGATGCTCGCTTCTGCTGGTGAGCTTCAAAAGGGAAACGA
GCTTGCTCTCCCATCTAAGTACGTTAACTTTCTTTACCTCGCTTCTCACTACGAGAAGTTGAAGGGATCT
CCAGAAGATAACGAGCAGAAGCAACTTTTCGTTGAGCAGCACAAGCACTACTTGGATGAGATCATCGAGC
AGATCTCTGAGTTCTCTAAAAGGGTGATCCTCGCTGATGCAAACCTCGATAAGGTGTTGTCTGCTTACAA
CAAGCACAGAGATAAGCCTATCAGGGAACAGGCAGAGAACATCATCCATCTCTTCACCCTTACCAACCTC
GGTGCTCCTGCTGCTTTCAAGTACTTCGATACAACCATCGATAGGAAGAGATACACCTCTACCAAAGAAG
TGCTCGATGCTACCCTCATCCATCAGTCTATCACTGGACTCTACGAGACTAGGATCGATCTCTCACAGCT
CGGTGGTGATTCAAGGGCTGATCCTAAGAAGAAGAGGAAGGTTTGAGGGGCTCACGACGAACTCTAAGAG
CTCAGGCCTCCCAGCTTTCGTCCGTATCATCGGTTTCGACAACGTTCGTCAAGTTCAATGCATCAGTTTC
ATTGCCCACACACCAGAATCCTACTAAGTTTGAGTATTATGGCATTGGAAAAGCTGTTTTCTTCTATCAT
TTGTTCTGCTTGTAATTTACTGTGTTCTTTCAGTTTTTGTTTTCGGACATCAAAATGCAAATGGATGGAT
AAGAGTTAATAAATGATATGGTCCTTTTGTTCATTCTCAAATTATTATTATCTGTTGTTTTTACTTTAAT
GGGTTGAATTTAAGTAAGAAAGGAACTAACAGTGTGATATTAAGGTGCAATGTTAGACATATAAAACAGT
CTTTCACCTCTCTTTGGTTATGTCTTGAATTGGTTTGTTTCTTCACTTATCTGTGTAATCAAGTTTACTA
TGAGTCTATGATCAAGTAATTATGCAATCAAGTTAAGTACAGTATAGGCTTTCAGCTTTTTTTCTTCTTC
TTCGTTCATACAGTTTTTTTTTGTTTATCAGCTTACATTTTCTTGAACCGTAGCTTTCGTTTTCTTCTTT
TTAACTTTCCATTCGGAGTTTTTGTATCTTGTTTCATAGTTTGTCCCAGGATTAGAATGATTAGGCATCG
AACCTTCAAGAATTTGATTGAATAAAACATCTTCATTCTTAAGATATGAAGATAATCTTCAAAAGGCCCC
TGGGAATCTGAAAGAAGAGAAGCAGGCCCATTTATATGGGAAAGAACAATAGTATTTCTTATATAGGCCC
ATTTAAGTTGAAAACAATCTTCAAAAGTCCCACATCGCTTAGATAAGAAAACGAAGCTGAGTTTATATAC
AGCTAGAGTCGAAGTAGTGATTGGAACAAAGCACCAGTGGTCTAGTGGTAGAATAGTACCCTGCCACGGT
ACAGACCCGGGTTCGATTCCCGGCTGGTGCAGTCCCCTCCACCCCACAGTGGTTTTAGAGCTAGAAATAG
CAAGTTAAAATAAGGCTAGTCCGTTATCAACTTGAAAAAGTGGCACCGAGTCGGTGCTTTTTTTTTTTTT
CTGCTTTCTGCCCTTGCCAATCCATATCTGAAGAAGAAAAAAAAACACAAAATTACGATTTAGATCCGAT
ATAACAAAATTTGAATCGCACAGATCGATCTCTTTGGAGATTCTATACCTAGAAAATGGAGACGATTTTC
AAATCTCTGTAAAAATTCTGGTTTCTTCTTGACGGAAGAAGACGACGACTCCAATATTTCGGTTAGTACT
GAACCGGAAAGTTTGACTGGTGCAACCAATTTAATGTACCGTACGTAACGCACCAATCGGATTTTGTATT
CAATGGGCCTTATCTGTGAGCCCATTAATTGATGTGACGGCCTAAACTAAATCCGAACGGTTTATTTCAG
CGATCCGCGACGGTTTGTATTCAGCCAATAGCAATCAATTATGTAGCAGTGGTGATCCTCGTCAAACCAG
TAAAGCTAGATCTGGACCGTTGAATTGGTGCAAGAAAGCACATGTTGTGATATTTTTACCCGTACGATTA
GAAAACTTGAGAAACACATTGATAATCGATAAAAACCGTCCGATCATATAAATCCGCTTTACCATCGTTG
CCTATAAATTAATATCAATAGCCGTACACGCGTGAAGACTGACAATATTATCTTTTTCGAATTCGGAGCT
CAAGTTTGAAATTCGGAGAAGCTAGAGAGTTTTCTGAGGTACGATTCTTCGATCCTCTTTGATTTTCCTG
GAAATATTTTTTCGGTGATCGTGAAACTACTGGAATCGCTCGATAGGTGGTACGAAATTAGGCGAGATTA
GTTTCTATTCTTGGCCATTATCTTGTTTCTTCGCCGAATGATCTTCCGGATAAAGATTTTAGGTTAGAGA
TGAATCGTATAGCTAGATTTCATCACCAGATAGTTTCTTTGTCTAGAATCTCTGAAATTCTCGATAGTTT
TCACATGTGTAAATAGATTGTTCTTATTCGGCGATTGTTGATTAGGGTTTTGATTTTCTTGATTATGCGA
TTGCAATTAGGGATTTTCTTTGGTTTTGTGTTGATCTTACGATACATTCCGGCAATTGAATACGTATGGA
TCTAAATCTTGTTAATTTGTTGAACAGGACGATGGGGTCCCCTCCACCCCACAGTGGGGGCACCAAGAGC
CGAGAAGAAGCCCGCCGAGAAAAAAACCGCCGCTGAGAGGCCGGTGGAAGAGAACAAGGCTGCTGAAAAG
GCTCCGGCGGAGAAGAAACCCAAGGCGGGGAAGAAATTGCCACCAAAGGAAGCCGGTGACAAGAAGAAGA
AGCGATCTAAGAAAAACGTCGAAACCTACAAGATCTACATCTTCAAGGTGCTGAAGCAGGTTCATCCAGA
TATCGGAATTTCAAGCAAAGCCATGGGGATTATGAACAGTTTCATCAACGACATATTCGAGAAGCTAGCT
CAGGAATCTTCGAAACTCGCTAGGTACAACAAGAAGCCGACCATTACATCTCGCGAGATCCAGACGGCTG
TGAGACTCGTCCTCCCCGGTGAACTCGCTAAACACGCCGTCTCTGAAGGTACCAAGGCGGTTACCAAGTT
TACTAGCTCCATGGTGAGCAAGGGCGAGGAGCTGTTCACCGGGGTGGTGCCCATCCTGGTCGAGCTGGAC
GGCGACGTAAACGGCCACAAGTTCAGCGTCCGCGGCGAGGGCGAGGGCGATGCCACCAACGGCAAGCTGA
CCCTGAAGTTCATCTGCACCACCGGCAAGCTGCCCGTGCCCTGGCCCACCCTCGTGACCACCTTCGGCTA
CGGCGTGGCCTGCTTCAGCCGCTACCCCGACCACATGAAGCAGCACGACTTCTTCAAGTCCGCCATGCCC
GAAGGCTACGTCCAGGAGCGCACCATCTCTTTCAAGGACGACGGTACCTACAAGACCCGCGCCGAGGTGA
AGTTCGAGGGCGACACCCTGGTGAACCGCATCGAGCTGAAGGGCATCGACTTCAAGGAGGACGGCAACAT
CCTGGGGCACAAGCTGGAGTACAACTTCAACAGCCACAACGTCTATATCACGGCCGACAAGCAGAAGAAC
GGCATCAAGGCTAACTTCAAGATCCGCCACAACGTTGAGGACGGCAGCGTGCAGCTCGCCGACCACTACC
AGCAGAACACCCCCATCGGCGACGGCCCCGTGCTGCTGCCCGACAACCACTACCTGAGCCATCAGTCCGC
CCTGAGCAAAGACCCCAACGAGAAGCGCGATCACATGGTCCTGCTGGAGTTCGTGACCGCCGCCGGGATT
ACACATGGCATGGACGAGCTGTACAAGTAATCAGGTGGATCCTAGATAACCTTTACCTTCATTCCCTGTA
AATTGGTACCCTGCATCTCGTCTCTGTTATGCTTAAGAAGTTCAATGTTTCGTTTCATGTAAAACTTTGG
TGGTTTGTGTTTTGGGGCCTTGTATAATCCCTGATGAATAAGTGTTCTACTATGTTTCCGTTCCTGTTAT
CTCTTTCTTTCTAATGACAAGTCGAACTTCTTCTTTATCATCGCTTCGTTTTTATTATCTGTGCTTCTTT
TGTTTAATACGCCTGCAAAGTGACTCGACTCTGTTTAGTGCAGTTCTGCGAAACTTGTAAATAGTCCAAT
TGTTGGCCTCTAGTAATAGATGTAGCGAAAGTGTTGAGCTGTTGGGTTCTAAGGATGGCTTGAACATGTT
AATCTTTTAGGTTCTGAGTATGATGAACATTCGTTGTTGCTAAGAAATGCCTGTAATGTCCCACAAATGT
AGAAAATGGTTCGTACCTTTGTCCAAGCATTGATATGTCTGATGAGAGGAAACTGCAAGATACTGAGCTT
GGTTTAACGAAGGAGAGGCAGTTTCTTCCTTCCAAAGCATTTCATTTGACAATGCCTTGATCATCTTAAG
TAGAGTTTCTGTTGTGGAAAGTTTGAAACTTTGAAGAAACGACTCTCAAGTAAATTGATGATCACAAGTG
AAAGTGTATGTTACTAACTATTGAAACCAAATTAACATAGGGTTTTTATTTAAATAAAAGTTTAACCTTC
TTTTTAAAAAATTGTTCATAGTGTCATGTCAGAACAAGAGCTACAAATCACACATAGCATGCATAAGCGG
AGCTATGATGAGTGGTATTGTTTTGTTCGTCACTTGTCACTCTTTTCCAACACATAATCCCGACAACAAC
GTAAGAGCATCTCTCTCTCTCCACACACACTCATGCATGCATGCATTCTTACACGTGATTGCCATGCAAA
TCTCCTTTCTCACCTATAAATACAAACCAACCCTTCACTACACTCTTCACTCAAACCAAAACAAGAAAAC
ATACACAAATAGCAAAACAAGGGCGAATTCTCAACACAACATATACAAAACAAACGAATCTCAAGCAATC
AAGCATTCTACTTCTATTGCAGCAATTTAAATCATTTCTTTTAAAGCAAAAGCAATTTTCTGAAAATTTT
CACCATTTACGAACGATAGCCATGGTGAGCAAGGGCGAGGAGGATAACATGGCCATCATCAAGGAGTTCA
TGCGCTTCAAGGTGCACATGGAGGGCTCCGTGAACGGCCACGAGTTCGAGATCGAGGGCGAGGGCGAGGG
CCGCCCCTACGAGGGCACCCAGACCGCCAAGCTGAAGGTGACCAAGGGTGGCCCCCTGCCCTTCGCCTGG
GACATCCTGTCCCCTCAGTTCATGTACGGCTCCAAGGCCTACGTGAAGCACCCCGCCGACATCCCCGACT
ACTTGAAGCTGTCCTTCCCCGAGGGCTTCAAGTGGGAGCGCGTGATGAACTTCGAGGACGGCGGCGTGGT
GACCGTGACCCAGGACTCCTCCCTGCAGGACGGCGAGTTCATCTACAAGGTGAAGCTGCGCGGCACCAAC
TTCCCCTCCGACGGCCCCGTAATGCAGAAGAAGACGATGGGCTGGGAGGCCTCCTCCGAGCGGATGTACC
CCGAGGACGGCGCCCTGAAGGGCGAGATCAAGCAGAGGCTGAAGCTGAAGGACGGCGGCCACTACGACGC
TGAGGTCAAGACCACCTACAAGGCCAAGAAGCCCGTGCAGCTGCCCGGCGCCTACAACGTCAACATCAAG
TTGGACATCACCTCCCACAACGAGGACTACACCATCGTGGAACAGTACGAACGCGCCGAGGGCCGCCACT
CCACCGGCGGCATGGACGAGCTGTACAAGTAGCTTGGCTGCAGGTCGACCTGCAGGCATGCCCGCTGAAA
TCACCAGTCTCTCTCTACAAATCTATCTCTCTCTATAATAATGTGTGAGTAGTTCCCAGATAAGGGAATT
AGGGTTCTTATAGGGTTTCGCTCATGTGTTGAGCATATAAGAAACCCTTAGTATGTATTTGTATTTGTAA
AATACTTCTATCAATAAAATTTCTAATTCCTAAAACCAAAATCCAGGGGTACCGTATGATCTAGGGAAGT
TCCTATTCCGAAGTTCCTATTCTCTGAAAAGTATAGGAACTTCTTTGCGTATTGGGCGCTCTTGGCCTTT
TTGGCCACCGGTCGTACGGTTAAAACCACCCCAGTACATTAAAAACGTCCGCAATGTGTTATTAAGTTGT
CTAAGCGTCAATTTGTTTACACCACAATATATCCTGCCACCAGCCAGCCAACAGCTCCCCGACCGGCAGC
TCGGCACAAAATCACCACTCGATACAGGCAGCCCATCAGTCCACTAGAGACGCTCACCGGGCTGGTTGCC
CTCGCCGCTGGGCTGGCGGCCGTCTATGGCCCTGCAAACGCGCCAGAAACGCCGTCGAAGCCGTGTGCGA
GACACCGCAGCCGCCGGCGTTGTGGATACCTCGCGGAAAACTTGGCCCTCACTGACAGATGAGGGGCGGA
CGTTGACACTTGAGGGGCCGACTCACCCGGCGCGGCGTTGACAGATGAGGGGCAGGCTCGATTTCGGCCG
GCGACGTGGAGCTGGCCAGCCTCGCAAATCGGCGAAAACGCCTGATTTTACGCGAGTTTCCCACAGATGA
TGTGGACAAGCCTGGGGATAAGTGCCCTGCGGTATTGACACTTGAGGGGCGCGACTACTGACAGATGAGG
GGCGCGATCCTTGACACTTGAGGGGCAGAGTGCTGACAGATGAGGGGCGCACCTATTGACATTTGAGGGG
CTGTCCACAGGCAGAAAATCCAGCATTTGCAAGGGTTTCCGCCCGTTTTTCGGCCACCGCTAACCTGTCT
TTTAACCTGCTTTTAAACCAATATTTATAAACCTTGTTTTTAACCAGGGCTGCGCCCTGTGCGCGTGACC
GCGCACGCCGAAGGGGGGTGCCCCCCCTTCTCGAACCCTCCCGGCCCGCTCTCGCGTTGGCAGCATCACC
CATAATTGTGGTTTCAAAATCGGCTCCGTCGATACTATGTTATACGCCAACTTTGAAAACAACTTTGAAA
AAGCTGTTTTCTGGTATTTAAAGTTTTAGAATGCAAGGAACAGTGAATTGGAGTTCGTCTTGTTATAATT
AGGGAAGGTGCGAATAAGCGGGGAAATTCTTCTCGGCTGACTCAGTCATTTCATTTCTTCATGTTTGAGC
CGATTTTTTCTCCCGTAAATGCCTTGAATCAGCCTATTTAGACCGTTTCTTCGCCATTTAAGGCGTTATC
CCCAGTTTTTA
[978 nt withheld, positions 13102-14079]
GATGAACCCTGTTCTATGGCTCCAGATGACAAACATGATCTCATATCAGGGACTTGTTCGCACCTTCCTT
AGCTTCTTGGGGTATCTTTAAATACTGTAGAAAAGAGGAAGGAAATAATAAATGGCTAAAATGAGAATAT
CACCGGAATTGAAAAAACTGATCGAAAAATACCGCTGCGTAAAAGATACGGAAGGAATGTCTCCTGCTAA
GGTATATAAGCTGGTGGGAGAAAATGAAAACCTATATTTAAAAATGACGGACAGCCGGTATAAAGGGACC
ACCTATGATGTGGAACGGGAAAAGGACATGATGCTATGGCTGGAAGGAAAGCTGCCTGTTCCAAAGGTCC
TGCACCTTGAACGGCATGATGGCTGGAGCAATCTGCTCATGAGTGAGGCCGATGGCGTCCTTTGCTCGGA
AGAGTATGAAGATGAACAAAGCCCTGAAAAGATTATCGAGCTGTATGCGGAGTGCATCAGGCTCTTTCAC
TCCATCGACATATCGGATTGTCCCTATACGAATAGCTTAGACAGCCGCTTAGCCGAATTGGATTACTTAC
TGAATAACGATCTGGCCGATGTGGATTGCGAAAACTGGGAAGAAGACACCCCATTTAAAGATCCGCGCGA
GCTGTATGATTTTTTAAAGACGGAAAAGCCCGAAGAGGAACTTGTCTTTTCCCACGGCGACCTGGGAGAC
AGCAACATCTTTGTGAAAGATGGCAAAGTAAGTGGCTTTATTGATCTTGGGAGAAGCGGCAGGGCGGACA
AGTGGTATGACATTGCCTTCTGCGTCCGGTCGATCAGGGAGGATATTGGGGAAGAACAGTATGTCGAGCT
ATTTTTTGACTTACTGGGGATCAAGCCTGATTGGGAGAAAATAAAATATTATATTTTACTGGATGAATTG
TTTTAGTACCTAGATGTGGCGCAACGATGCTGGCGACAAGCAGGAGCGCACCGACTTCTTCCGCATCAAG
TGTTTTGGCTCTCAGGCCGAGGCCCACGGCAAGTATTTGGGCAAGGGGTCGCTGGTATTCGTGCAGGGCA
AGATTCGGAATACCAAGTACGAGAAGGACGGCCAGACGGTCTACGGGACCGACTTCATTGCCGATAAGGT
GGATTATCTGGACACCAAGGCACCAGGCGGATCAAATCAGGAATAAGGGCACATTGCCCCGGCGTGAGTC
GGGGCAATCCCGCAAGGAGGGTGAATGAATCGGACGTTTGACCGGAAGGCATACAGGCAAGAACTGATCG
ACGCGGGGTTTTCCGCCGAGGATGCCGAAACCATCGCAAGCCGCACCGTCATGCGTGCGCCCCGCGAAAC
CTTCCAGTCCGTCGGCTCGATGGCCCAGCAAGCTACGGCCAAGATCGAGCGCGACAGCGTGCAACTGGCT
CCCCCTGCCCTGCCCGCGCCATCGGCCGCCGTGGAGCGTTCGCGTCGTCTCGAACAGGAGGCGGCAGGTT
TGGCGAAGTCGATGACCATCGACACGCGAGGAACTATGACGACCAAGAAGCGAAAAACCGCCGGCGAGGA
CCTGGCAAAACAGGTCAGCGAGGCCAAGCAAGCCGCGTTGCTGAAACACACGAAGCAGCAGATCAAGGAA
ATGCAGCTTTCCTTGTTCGATATTGCGCCGTGGCCGGACACGATGCGAGCGATGCCAAACGACACGGCCC
GCTCTGCCCTGTTCACCACGCGCAACAAGAAAATCCCGCGCGAGGCGCTGCAAAACAAGGTCATTTTCCA
CGTCAACAAGGACGTGAAGATCACCTACACCGGCGTCGAGCTGCGGGCCGACGATGACGAACTGGTGTGG
CAGCAGGTGTTGGAGTACGCGAAGCGCACCCCTATCGGCGAGCCGATCACCTTCACGTTCTACGAGCTTT
GCCAGGACCTGGGCTGGTCGATCAATGGCCGGTATTACACGAAGGCCGAGGAATGCCTGTCGCGCCTACA
GGCGACGGCGATGGGCTTCACGTCCGACCGCGTTGGGCACCTGGAATCGGTGTCGCTGCTGCACCGCTTC
CGCGTCCTGGACCGTGGCAAGAAAACGTCCCGTTGCCAGGTCCTGATCGACGAGGAAATCGTCGTGCTGT
TTGCTGGCGACCACTACACGAAATTCATATGGGAGAAGTACCGCAAGCTGTCGCCGACGGCCCGACGGAT
GTTCGACTATTTCAGCTCGCACCGGGAGCCGTACCCGCTCAAGCTGGAAACCTTCCGCCTCATGTGCGGA
TCGGATTCCACCCGCGTGAAGAAGTGGCGCGAGCAGGTCGGCGAAGCCTGCGAAGAGTTGCGAGGCAGCG
GCCTGGTGGAACACGCCTGGGTCAATGATGACCTGGTGCATTGCAAACGCTAG
Features (pLannotate 1.2.2; 21 found; start..end, strand, type, name):
     24..51      +  CDS            TetR (fragment): tetracycline resistance regulatory protein; tetR
    240..828     -  rep_origin     ori: high-copy-number ColE1/pMB1/pBR322/pUC origin of replication
   1042..1066    -  misc_feature   RB T-DNA repeat: right border repeat from nopaline C58 T-DNA
   1118..1141    -  CDS            lacZα (fragment): LacZα fragment of β-galactosidase; lacZ fragment
   2277..6380    +  CDS            cas9: CAS9_STRP1 - Also known as csn1 From Streptococcus pyogenes serotype M1.
   6454..6534    +  CDS            RBCS.3A (fragment): RBS3_PEA - Experimental evidence at protein level: Swiss-Prot protein existence level 1. RuBisCO catalyzes two reactions: the carboxylation of D- ribulose 1,5-bisphosphate, the primary event in carbon dioxide fixation, as well as the oxidative fragmentation of the pentose substrate. Both reactions occur simultaneously and in competition at the same active site. Although the small subunit is not catalytic it is essential for maximal activity (Probable). Binds to abscisic acid (ABA); only half of the possible binding sites are occupied in the crystal; and there are indications this is a low affi
   7310..7380    +  ncRNA          tRNA: Accession: RF00005 - tRNA
   7402..7477    +  misc_RNA       gRNA scaffold: guide RNA scaffold for the Streptococcus pyogenes CRISPR/Cas9 system
   8600..9040    +  CDS            H2B1_ARATH: Experimental evidence at protein level: Swiss-Prot protein existence level 1. Core component of nucleosome. Nucleosomes wrap and compact DNA into chromatin, limiting DNA accessibility to the cellular machineries which require DNA as a template. Histones thereby play a central role in transcription regulation, DNA repair, DNA replication and chromosomal stability. DNA accessibility is regulated via a complex set of post-translational modifications of histones, also called histone code, and nucleosome remodeling. From Arabidopsis thaliana (Mouse-ear cress).
   9041..9757    +  CDS            Clover: Clover is a basic (constitutively fluorescent) green/yellow fluorescent protein published in 2012, derived from Aequorea victoria. It is reported to be a rapidly-maturing weak dimer with high acid sensitivity.
  10834..10870   +  ncRNA          PK1-TEV CVMV: Accession: RF01102 - 5'-leader pseudoknot of TEV/CVMV
  10942..11649   +  CDS            mCherry: mCherry is a basic (constitutively fluorescent) red fluorescent protein published in 2004, derived from Discosoma sp.. It is reported to be a very rapidly-maturing monomer with low acid sensitivity.
  11664..11681   +  misc_feature   MCS (fragment): pUC18/19 multiple cloning site
  11720..11876   +  polyA_signal   CaMV poly(A) signal (fragment): cauliflower mosaic virus polyadenylation signal
  11896..11943   +  protein_bind   FRT (mutant): FRT site with a mutation in the core sequence (Azam et al., 1997) FLP recombinase from the Saccharomyces cerevisiae 2μ plasmid
  12055..12079   -  misc_feature   LB T-DNA repeat: left border repeat from nopaline C58 T-DNA
  12159..12790   +  rep_origin     oriV: incP origin of replication
  13102..14079   -  CDS            insH10 (sequence withheld): INH10_ECOLI - Protein inferred from homology: Swiss-Prot protein existence level 3. Involved in the transposition of the insertion sequence IS5. From Escherichia coli (strain K12).
  14078..14149   +  CDS            yghO (fragment) (sequence partly withheld): YGHO_ECOLI - Experimental evidence at transcript level: Swiss-Prot protein existence level 2. From Escherichia coli (strain K12).
  14201..14995   +  CDS            KanR: aminoglycoside phosphotransferase; aphA-3; confers resistance to kanamycin
  15294..16442   +  CDS            trfA: trans-acting replication protein that binds to and activates oriV
