[The description below was written by a language model from this plasmid's Addgene catalogue record and pLannotate feature annotations shown in this document.]
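Description:
pCLV3Cas-LT2 is a plant binary vector of about 16.4 kb, built on the pSUN backbone and carrying a CRISPR-based lineage tracing system for living plants. The backbone combines a high-copy ColE1/pUC-type origin for E. coli with the broad-host-range incP oriV and its activator gene trfA, which normally support replication in Agrobacterium. Bacterial selection is by kanamycin (aphA-3). The annotation also detects an IS5 transposase gene (insH10) and a small yghO fragment in the backbone between oriV and KanR, suggesting an E. coli insertion element is present in the sequenced plasmid.

Nopaline-type right and left border repeats delimit a T-DNA with several units. Streptococcus pyogenes Cas9 is recorded as driven by the CLV3 promoter and is followed by a pea RBCS-3A fragment, consistent with the pea 3A terminator named in the insert. A U6 promoter is listed for the guide RNA against an AAVS1 target sequence; the feature table shows a tRNA-like element just upstream of the gRNA scaffold. The reporter, placed under the HTR5 promoter, is an Arabidopsis histone H2B fused to the green-yellow fluorescent protein Clover. A 1 bp insertion after the AAVS1 target puts H2B-mClover out of frame, so nuclear fluorescence should appear only when Cas9-induced indels restore the reading frame. Such an event would heritably mark the edited cell and its descendants.

An mCherry cassette with a CaMV poly(A) signal serves as the seed fluorescence marker for identifying transformants, and a mutant FRT site lies near the left border. The promoters themselves are not annotated in the table. The purpose field says "LT1 reporter", whereas the plasmid name and insert field say LT2.
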