Addgene plasmid #210550: pCLV3Cas-LT2
Purpose: Binary vector expressing the Lineage Tracing system. Cas9 expression driven by CLV3 promoter. LT1 reporter
Depositing lab: Ortrun Mittelsten Scheid. Depositing organization: Gregor Mendel Institute of Molecular Plant Biology. Publication: A versatile CRISPR-based system for lineage tracing in living plants. Dona M, Bradamante G, Bogojevic Z, Gutzat R, Streubel S, Mosiolek M, Dolan L, Mittelsten Scheid O. Plant J. 2023 Jul 5. doi: 10.1111/tpj.16378. PubMed 37403571.
Backbone
  Vector backbone: pSUN
  Vector type: Plant Expression
  Selectable markers: Seed RFP fluorescence
Growth in bacteria
  Bacterial resistance: Kanamycin, 50 μg/mL
  Growth temperature: 37°C
  Growth strain: DH5alpha
  Copy number: High Copy
Gene/Insert
  Gene/Insert name: CLV3p::spCas9::PEA3At::U6p::AAVS1gRNA::pHTR5::LT2::mCherrySSM
  Species: Other
  Mutation: 1bp insertion after AAVS1 target sequence that disrupt in frame translation of H2B:mClover
  Cloning method: Unknown
Terms and licenses: Academic/Nonprofit Terms; Industry Terms: Not Available to Industry
How to cite: pCLV3Cas-LT2 was a gift from Ortrun Mittelsten Scheid (Addgene plasmid # 210550 ; http://n2t.net/addgene:210550 ; RRID:Addgene_210550)
